Addgene plasmid #102966: pLKO.1P shNFS1_4
Purpose: Suppression of NFS1
Depositing lab: Richard Possemato. Depositing organization: NYU Grossman School of Medicine. Publication: NFS1 undergoes positive selection in lung tumours and protects cells from ferroptosis. Alvarez SW, Sviderskiy VO, Terzi EM, Papagiannakopoulos T, Moreira AL, Adams S, Sabatini DM, Birsoy K, Possemato R. Nature. 2017 Nov 22. doi: 10.1038/nature24637. PubMed 29168506.
Backbone
  Vector backbone: pLKO.1P
  Backbone manufacturer: Broad Institute
  Backbone size w/o insert (bp): 7466
  Total vector size (bp): 7518
  Vector type: Lentiviral, RNAi
  Selectable markers: Puromycin
Growth in bacteria
  Bacterial resistance: Ampicillin, 100 μg/mL
  Growth temperature: 37°C
  Growth strain: NEB Stable
  Copy number: High Copy
Gene/Insert
  Gene/Insert name: shNFS1_4
  gRNA/shRNA sequence: GCGCACTCTTCTATCAGGTTT
  Species: H. sapiens (human)
  GenBank ID: NM_021100
  Entrez Gene: NFS1 (a.k.a. COXPD52, HUSSY-08, IscS, NIFS)
Resource information
  A portion of this plasmid was derived from a plasmid made by: The RNAi Consortium
Terms and licenses: Academic/Nonprofit Terms; Industry Terms: Not Available to Industry
Depositor comments: TRCN0000180881
How to cite: pLKO.1P shNFS1_4 was a gift from Richard Possemato (Addgene plasmid # 102966 ; http://n2t.net/addgene:102966 ; RRID:Addgene_102966)
