[The description below was written by a language model from this plasmid's Addgene catalogue record and pLannotate feature annotations shown in this document.]
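Description:
pLKO.1P shNFS1_4 is a lentiviral RNAi plasmid built on the pLKO.1 puro backbone from the Broad Institute, carrying a short hairpin RNA from The RNAi Consortium collection directed against human NFS1, the cysteine desulfurase gene. In bacteria it is maintained through a high-copy ColE1/pUC-type origin and selected with ampicillin via the β-lactamase gene. An f1 origin and remnants of a lac/lacZα cloning region with T7 and T3 promoters are also present in the backbone.

The lentiviral portion has a third-generation layout. An RSV promoter fused to a truncated HIV-1 5' LTR drives production of the genomic RNA in packaging cells. It is followed by the Ψ packaging signal with a partial gag sequence, the Rev response element for Rev-dependent nuclear export, and a cPPT/CTS element. The 3' LTR carries a ΔU3 deletion that makes the integrated provirus self-inactivating. Within the transfer cassette, the human U6 RNA polymerase III promoter transcribes the hairpin, which sits in the unannotated stretch immediately downstream of U6. A separate human PGK promoter expresses puromycin N-acetyltransferase so that transduced mammalian cells can be selected with puromycin. An SV40 poly(A) signal and SV40 origin lie downstream of the 3' LTR.

The stated purpose is suppression of NFS1, and the number in its name suggests it is one of a set of hairpins against this gene. The associated work concerns NFS1 in lung tumours and protection from ferroptosis. The sequenced record is 7,084 nt, shorter than the 7,518 bp total listed in the catalogue, and the record does not explain this difference.
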