Features (pLannotate 1.2.2; 25 found; start..end, strand, type, name):
     15..255     +  promoter       U6 promoter: RNA polymerase III promoter for human U6 snRNA
    360..477     +  misc_feature   cPPT/CTS: central polypurine tract and central termination sequence of HIV-1
    526..1036    +  promoter       hPGK promoter: human phosphoglycerate kinase 1 promoter
   1058..1657    +  CDS            PuroR: puromycin N-acetyltransferase; pac from Streptomyces alboniger; confers resistance to puromycin
   1700..1783    +  CDS            nef (fragment): NEF_HV1Z2 - Experimental evidence at protein level: Swiss-Prot protein existence level 1. Extracellular Nef protein targets CD4(+) T-lymphocytes for apoptosis by interacting with CXCR4 surface receptors. From Human immunodeficiency virus type 1 group M subtype D (isolate Z2/CDC-Z34) (HIV-1).
   1785..2018    +  LTR            3' LTR (ΔU3): self-inactivating 3' long terminal repeat (LTR) from HIV-1
   2090..2211    +  polyA_signal   SV40 poly(A) signal: SV40 polyadenylation signal
   2251..2386    +  rep_origin     SV40 ori: SV40 origin of replication
   2407..2425    -  promoter       T7 promoter: promoter for bacteriophage T7 RNA polymerase
   2433..2588    +  CDS            lacZα (fragment): LacZα fragment of β-galactosidase; lacZ fragment
   2593..3021    +  rep_origin     f1 ori (sequence partly withheld): f1 bacteriophage origin of replication; arrow indicates direction of (+) strand synthesis
   3074..3178    +  promoter       AmpR promoter: bla
   3179..4039    +  CDS            AmpR: β-lactamase; bla; confers resistance to ampicillin, carbenicillin, and related antibiotics
   4210..4798    +  rep_origin     ori: high-copy-number ColE1/pMB1/pBR322/pUC origin of replication
   4981..5073    +  CDS            lacI (fragment): lac repressor; lacI; The lac repressor binds to the lac operator to inhibit transcription in E. coli. This inhibition can be relieved by adding lactose or isopropyl-β-D-thiogalactopyranoside (IPTG).
   5086..5107    +  protein_bind   CAP binding site: CAP binding activates transcription in the presence of cAMP. E. coli catabolite activator protein
   5122..5152    +  promoter       lac promoter: promoter for the E. coli lac operon
   5160..5176    +  protein_bind   lac operator: The lac repressor binds to the lac operator to inhibit transcription in E. coli. This inhibition can be relieved by adding lactose or isopropyl-β-D-thiogalactopyranoside (IPTG). lac repressor encoded by lacI
   5221..5239    +  promoter       T3 promoter: promoter for bacteriophage T3 RNA polymerase
   5267..5493    +  promoter       RSV promoter: Rous sarcoma virus enhancer/promoter
   5494..5674    +  LTR            5' LTR (truncated): truncated 5' long terminal repeat (LTR) from HIV-1
   5721..5846    +  misc_feature   HIV-1 Ψ: packaging signal of human immunodeficiency virus type 1
   5830..6193    +  CDS            HIV-1 gag (fragment): gag protein from human immunodeficiency virus 1; gag
   6339..6572    +  misc_feature   RRE: The Rev response element (RRE) of HIV-1 allows for Rev-dependent mRNA export from the nucleus to the cytoplasm.
   6949..7049    +  CDS            Rev (fragment): human immunodeficiency virus 1 (HIV-1) Rev protein; rev; enhances nuclear export of unspliced and incompletely spliced viral mRNAs
>Addgene plasmid #102966 | pLKO.1P shNFS1_4 | addgene full sequence | sequence record 205494 | Addgene NGS Result
CCGCCCCCTTCACCGAGGGCCTATTTCCCATGATTCCTTCATATTTGCATATACGATACAAGGCTGTTAG
AGAGATAATTGGAATTAATTTGACTGTAAACACAAAGATATTAGTACAAAATACGTGACGTAGAAAGTAA
TAATTTCTTGGGTAGTTTGCAGTTTTAAAATTATGTTTTAAAATGGACTATCATATGCTTACCGTAACTT
GAAAGTATTTCGATTTCTTGGCTTTATATATCTTGTGGAAAGGACGAAACACCGGGCGCACTCTTCTATC
AGGTTTCTCGAGAAACCTGATAGAAGAGTGCGCTTTTTGAATTCTCGACCTCGAGACAAATGGCAGTATT
CATCCACAATTTTAAAAGAAAAGGGGGGATTGGGGGGTACAGTGCAGGGGAAAGAATAGTAGACATAATA
GCAACAGACATACAAACTAAAGAATTACAAAAACAAATTACAAAAATTCAAAATTTTCGGGTTTATTACA
GGGACAGCAGAGATCCACTTTGGCCGCGGCTCGAGGGGGTTGGGGTTGCGCCTTTTCCAAGGCAGCCCTG
GGTTTGCGCAGGGACGCGGCTGCTCTGGGCGTGGTTCCGGGAAACGCAGCGGCGCCGACCCTGGGTCTCG
CACATTCTTCACGTCCGTTCGCAGCGTCACCCGGATCTTCGCCGCTACCCTTGTGGGCCCCCCGGCGACG
CTTCCTGCTCCGCCCCTAAGTCGGGAAGGTTCCTTGCGGTTCGCGGCGTGCCGGACGTGACAAACGGAAG
CCGCACGTCTCACTAGTACCCTCGCAGACGGACAGCGCCAGGGAGCAATGGCAGCGCGCCGACCGCGATG
GGCTGTGGCCAATAGCGGCTGCTCAGCAGGGCGCGCCGAGAGCAGCGGCCGGGAAGGGGCGGTGCGGGAG
GCGGGGTGTGGGGCGGTAGTGTGGGCCCTGTTCCTGCCCGCGCGGTGTTCCGCATTCTGCAAGCCTCCGG
AGCGCACGTCGGCAGTCGGCTCCCTCGTTGACCGAATCACCGACCTCTCTCCCCAGGGGGATCCACCGGA
GCTTACCATGACCGAGTACAAGCCCACGGTGCGCCTCGCCACCCGCGACGACGTCCCCAGGGCCGTACGC
ACCCTCGCCGCCGCGTTCGCCGACTACCCCGCCACGCGCCACACCGTCGATCCGGACCGCCACATCGAGC
GGGTCACCGAGCTGCAAGAACTCTTCCTCACGCGCGTCGGGCTCGACATCGGCAAGGTGTGGGTCGCGGA
CGACGGCGCCGCGGTGGCGGTCTGGACCACGCCGGAGAGCGTCGAAGCGGGGGCGGTGTTCGCCGAGATC
GGCCCGCGCATGGCCGAGTTGAGCGGTTCCCGGCTGGCCGCGCAGCAACAGATGGAAGGCCTCCTGGCGC
CGCACCGGCCCAAGGAGCCCGCGTGGTTCCTGGCCACCGTCGGCGTCTCGCCCGACCACCAGGGCAAGGG
TCTGGGCAGCGCCGTCGTGCTCCCCGGAGTGGAGGCGGCCGAGCGCGCCGGGGTGCCCGCCTTCCTGGAG
ACCTCCGCGCCCCGCAACCTCCCCTTCTACGAGCGGCTCGGCTTCACCGTCACCGCCGACGTCGAGGTGC
CCGAAGGACCGCGCACCTGGTGCATGACCCGCAAGCCCGGTGCCTGACGCCCGCCCCACGACCCGCAGCG
CCCGACCGAAAGGAGCGCACGACCCCATGCATCGGTACCTTTAAGACCAATGACTTACAAGGCAGCTGTA
GATCTTAGCCACTTTTTAAAAGAAAAGGGGGGACTGGAAGGGCTAATTCACTCCCAACGAAGACAAGATC
TGCTTTTTGCTTGTACTGGGTCTCTCTGGTTAGACCAGATCTGAGCCTGGGAGCTCTCTGGCTAACTAGG
GAACCCACTGCTTAAGCCTCAATAAAGCTTGCCTTGAGTGCTTCAAGTAGTGTGTGCCCGTCTGTTGTGT
GACTCTGGTAACTAGAGATCCCTCAGACCCTTTTAGTCAGTGTGGAAAATCTCTAGCAGTAGTAGTTCAT
GTCATCTTATTATTCAGTATTTATAACTTGCAAAGAAATGAATATCAGAGAGTGAGAGGAACTTGTTTAT
TGCAGCTTATAATGGTTACAAATAAAGCAATAGCATCACAAATTTCACAAATAAAGCATTTTTTTCACTG
CATTCTAGTTGTGGTTTGTCCAAACTCATCAATGTATCTTATCATGTCTGGCTCTAGCTATCCCGCCCCT
AACTCCGCCCATCCCGCCCCTAACTCCGCCCAGTTCCGCCCATTCTCCGCCCCATGGCTGACTAATTTTT
TTTATTTATGCAGAGGCCGAGGCCGCCTCGGCCTCTGAGCTATTCCAGAAGTAGTGAGGAGGCTTTTTTG
GAGGCCTAGGGACGTACCCAATTCGCCCTATAGTGAGTCGTATTACGCGCGCTCACTGGCCGTCGTTTTA
CAACGTCGTGACTGGGAAAACCCTGGCGTTACCCAACTTAATCGCCTTGCAGCACATCCCCCTTTCGCCA
GCTGGCGTAATAGCGAAGAGGCCCGCACCGATCGCCCTTCCCAACAGTTGCGCAGCCTGAATGGCGAATG
GG
[124 nt withheld, positions 2593-2716]
C
[91 nt withheld, positions 2718-2808]
A
[49 nt withheld, positions 2810-2858]
CCTTTGACGTTGGAGTCCACGTTCTTT
[37 nt withheld, positions 2886-2922]
ACCCTATCTCGGTCTATTCTTTTGATTTATAAGGGATTTTGCCGATTTCGGCCTATTGGTTAAAAAATGA
GCTGATTTAACAAAAATTTAACGCGAATTTTAACAAAATATTAACGCTTACAATTTAGGTGGCACTTTTC
GGGGAAATGTGCGCGGAACCCCTATTTGTTTATTTTTCTAAATACATTCAAATATGTATCCGCTCATGAG
ACAATAACCCTGATAAATGCTTCAATAATATTGAAAAAGGAAGAGTATGAGTATTCAACATTTCCGTGTC
GCCCTTATTCCCTTTTTTGCGGCATTTTGCCTTCCTGTTTTTGCTCACCCAGAAACGCTGGTGAAAGTAA
AAGATGCTGAAGATCAGTTGGGTGCACGAGTGGGTTACATCGAACTGGATCTCAACAGCGGTAAGATCCT
TGAGAGTTTTCGCCCCGAAGAACGTTTTCCAATGATGAGCACTTTTAAAGTTCTGCTATGTGGCGCGGTA
TTATCCCGTATTGACGCCGGGCAAGAGCAACTCGGTCGCCGCATACACTATTCTCAGAATGACTTGGTTG
AGTACTCACCAGTCACAGAAAAGCATCTTACGGATGGCATGACAGTAAGAGAATTATGCAGTGCTGCCAT
AACCATGAGTGATAACACTGCGGCCAACTTACTTCTGACAACGATCGGAGGACCGAAGGAGCTAACCGCT
TTTTTGCACAACATGGGGGATCATGTAACTCGCCTTGATCGTTGGGAACCGGAGCTGAATGAAGCCATAC
CAAACGACGAGCGTGACACCACGATGCCTGTAGCAATGGCAACAACGTTGCGCAAACTATTAACTGGCGA
ACTACTTACTCTAGCTTCCCGGCAACAATTAATAGACTGGATGGAGGCGGATAAAGTTGCAGGACCACTT
CTGCGCTCGGCCCTTCCGGCTGGCTGGTTTATTGCTGATAAATCTGGAGCCGGTGAGCGTGGGTCTCGCG
GTATCATTGCAGCACTGGGGCCAGATGGTAAGCCCTCCCGTATCGTAGTTATCTACACGACGGGGAGTCA
GGCAACTATGGATGAACGAAATAGACAGATCGCTGAGATAGGTGCCTCACTGATTAAGCATTGGTAACTG
TCAGACCAAGTTTACTCATATATACTTTAGATTGATTTAAAACTTCATTTTTAATTTAAAAGGATCTAGG
TGAAGATCCTTTTTGATAATCTCATGACCAAAATCCCTTAACGTGAGTTTTCGTTCCACTGAGCGTCAGA
CCCCGTAGAAAAGATCAAAGGATCTTCTTGAGATCCTTTTTTTCTGCGCGTAATCTGCTGCTTGCAAACA
AAAAAACCACCGCTACCAGCGGTGGTTTGTTTGCCGGATCAAGAGCTACCAACTCTTTTTCCGAAGGTAA
CTGGCTTCAGCAGAGCGCAGATACCAAATACTGTTCTTCTAGTGTAGCCGTAGTTAGGCCACCACTTCAA
GAACTCTGTAGCACCGCCTACATACCTCGCTCTGCTAATCCTGTTACCAGTGGCTGCTGCCAGTGGCGAT
AAGTCGTGTCTTACCGGGTTGGACTCAAGACGATAGTTACCGGATAAGGCGCAGCGGTCGGGCTGAACGG
GGGGTTCGTGCACACAGCCCAGCTTGGAGCGAACGACCTACACCGAACTGAGATACCTACAGCGTGAGCT
ATGAGAAAGCGCCACGCTTCCCGAAGGGAGAAAGGCGGACAGGTATCCGGTAAGCGGCAGGGTCGGAACA
GGAGAGCGCACGAGGGAGCTTCCAGGGGGAAACGCCTGGTATCTTTATAGTCCTGTCGGGTTTCGCCACC
TCTGACTTGAGCGTCGATTTTTGTGATGCTCGTCAGGGGGGCGGAGCCTATGGAAAAACGCCAGCAACGC
GGCCTTTTTACGGTTCCTGGCCTTTTGCTGGCCTTTTGCTCACATGTTCTTTCCTGCGTTATCCCCTGAT
TCTGTGGATAACCGTATTACCGCCTTTGAGTGAGCTGATACCGCTCGCCGCAGCCGAACGACCGAGCGCA
GCGAGTCAGTGAGCGAGGAAGCGGAAGAGCGCCCAATACGCAAACCGCCTCTCCCCGCGCGTTGGCCGAT
TCATTAATGCAGCTGGCACGACAGGTTTCCCGACTGGAAAGCGGGCAGTGAGCGCAACGCAATTAATGTG
AGTTAGCTCACTCATTAGGCACCCCAGGCTTTACACTTTATGCTTCCGGCTCGTATGTTGTGTGGAATTG
TGAGCGGATAACAATTTCACACAGGAAACAGCTATGACCATGATTACGCCAAGCGCGCAATTAACCCTCA
CTAAAGGGAACAAAAGCTGGAGCTGCAAGCTTAATGTAGTCTTATGCAATACTCTTGTAGTCTTGCAACA
TGGTAACGATGAGTTAGCAACATGCCTTACAAGGAGAGAAAAAGCACCGTGCATGCCGATTGGTGGAAGT
AAGGTGGTACGATCGTGCCTTATTAGGAAGGCAACAGACGGGTCTGACATGGATTGGACGAACCACTGAA
TTGCCGCATTGCAGAGATATTGTATTTAAGTGCCTAGCTCGATACATAAACGGGTCTCTCTGGTTAGACC
AGATCTGAGCCTGGGAGCTCTCTGGCTAACTAGGGAACCCACTGCTTAAGCCTCAATAAAGCTTGCCTTG
AGTGCTTCAAGTAGTGTGTGCCCGTCTGTTGTGTGACTCTGGTAACTAGAGATCCCTCAGACCCTTTTAG
TCAGTGTGGAAAATCTCTAGCAGTGGCGCCCGAACAGGGACTTGAAAGCGAAAGGGAAACCAGAGGAGCT
CTCTCGACGCAGGACTCGGCTTGCTGAAGCGCGCACGGCAAGAGGCGAGGGGCGGCGACTGGTGAGTACG
CCAAAAATTTTGACTAGCGGAGGCTAGAAGGAGAGAGATGGGTGCGAGAGCGTCAGTATTAAGCGGGGGA
GAATTAGATCGCGATGGGAAAAAATTCGGTTAAGGCCAGGGGGAAAGAAAAAATATAAATTAAAACATAT
AGTATGGGCAAGCAGGGAGCTAGAACGATTCGCAGTTAATCCTGGCCTGTTAGAAACATCAGAAGGCTGT
AGACAAATACTGGGACAGCTACAACCATCCCTTCAGACAGGATCAGAAGAACTTAGATCATTATATAATA
CAGTAGCAACCCTCTATTGTGTGCATCAAAGGATAGAGATAAAAGACACCAAGGAAGCTTTAGACAAGAT
AGAGGAAGAGCAAAACAAAAGTAAGACCACCGCACAGCAAGCGGCCGCTGATCTTCAGACCTGGAGGAGG
AGATATGAGGGACAATTGGAGAAGTGAATTATATAAATATAAAGTAGTAAAAATTGAACCATTAGGAGTA
GCACCCACCAAGGCAAAGAGAAGAGTGGTGCAGAGAGAAAAAAGAGCAGTGGGAATAGGAGCTTTGTTCC
TTGGGTTCTTGGGAGCAGCAGGAAGCACTATGGGCGCAGCGTCAATGACGCTGACGGTACAGGCCAGACA
ATTATTGTCTGGTATAGTGCAGCAGCAGAACAATTTGCTGAGGGCTATTGAGGCGCAACAGCATCTGTTG
CAACTCACAGTCTGGGGCATCAAGCAGCTCCAGGCAAGAATCCTGGCTGTGGAAAGATACCTAAAGGATC
AACAGCTCCTGGGGATTTGGGGTTGCTCTGGAAAACTCATTTGCACCACTGCTGTGCCTTGGAATGCTAG
TTGGAGTAATAAATCTCTGGAACAGATTTGGAATCACACGACCTGGATGGAGTGGGACAGAGAAATTAAC
AATTACACAAGCTTAATACACTCCTTAATTGAAGAATCGCAAAACCAGCAAGAAAAGAATGAACAAGAAT
TATTGGAATTAGATAAATGGGCAAGTTTGTGGAATTGGTTTAACATAACAAATTGGCTGTGGTATATAAA
ATTATTCATAATGATAGTAGGAGGCTTGGTAGGTTTAAGAATAGTTTTTGCTGTACTTTCTATAGTGAAT
AGAGTTAGGCAGGGATATTCACCATTATCGTTTCAGACCCACCTCCCAACCCCGAGGGGACCCGACAGGC
CCGAAGGAATAGAAGAAGAAGGTGGAGAGAGAGACAGAGACAGATCCATTCGATTAGTGAACGGATCTCG
ACGGTATCGATCACGAGACTAGCCTCGAGCGG
