>Addgene plasmid #102966 | pLKO.1P shNFS1_4 | depositor partial sequence | sequence record 194965 | pLKO.1P
GAATTCTCGACCTCGAGACAAATGGCAGTATTCATCCACAATTTTAAAAGAAAAGGGGGGATTGGGGGGT
ACAGTGCAGGGGAAAGAATAGTAGACATAATAGCAACAGACATACAAACTAAAGAATTACAAAAACAAAT
TACAAAAATTCAAAATTTTCGGGTTTATTACAGGGACAGCAGAGATCCACTTTGGCCGCGGCTCGAGGGG
GTTGGGGTTGCGCCTTTTCCAAGGCAGCCCTGGGTTTGCGCAGGGACGCGGCTGCTCTGGGCGTGGTTCC
GGGAAACGCAGCGGCGCCGACCCTGGGTCTCGCACATTCTTCACGTCCGTTCGCAGCGTCACCCGGATCT
TCGCCGCTACCCTTGTGGGCCCCCCGGCGACGCTTCCTGCTCCGCCCCTAAGTCGGGAAGGTTCCTTGCG
GTTCGCGGCGTGCCGGACGTGACAAACGGAAGCCGCACGTCTCACTAGTACCCTCGCAGACGGACAGCGC
CAGGGAGCAATGGCAGCGCGCCGACCGCGATGGGCTGTGGCCAATAGCGGCTGCTCAGCAGGGCGCGCCG
AGAGCAGCGGCCGGGAAGGGGCGGTGCGGGAGGCGGGGTGTGGGGCGGTAGTGTGGGCCCTGTTCCTGCC
CGCGCGGTGTTCCGCATTCTGCAAGCCTCCGGAGCGCACGTCGGCAGTCGGCTCCCTCGTTGACCGAATC
ACCGACCTCTCTCCCCAGGGGGATCCACCGGAGCTTACCATGACCGAGTACAAGCCCACGGTGCGCCTCG
CCACCCGCGACGACGTCCCCAGGGCCGTACGCACCCTCGCCGCCGCGTTCGCCGACTACCCCGCCACGCG
CCACACCGTCGATCCGGACCGCCACATCGAGCGGGTCACCGAGCTGCAAGAACTCTTCCTCACGCGCGTC
GGGCTCGACATCGGCAAGGTGTGGGTCGCGGACGACGGCGCCGCGGTGGCGGTCTGGACCACGCCGGAGA
GCGTCGAAGCGGGGGCGGTGTTCGCCGAGATCGGCCCGCGCATGGCCGAGTTGAGCGGTTCCCGGCTGGC
CGCGCAGCAACAGATGGAAGGCCTCCTGGCGCCGCACCGGCCCAAGGAGCCCGCGTGGTTCCTGGCCACC
GTCGGCGTCTCGCCCGACCACCAGGGCAAGGGTCTGGGCAGCGCCGTCGTGCTCCCCGGAGTGGAGGCGG
CCGAGCGCGCCGGGGTGCCCGCCTTCCTGGAGACCTCCGCGCCCCGCAACCTCCCCTTCTACGAGCGGCT
CGGCTTCACCGTCACCGCCGACGTCGAGGTGCCCGAAGGACCGCGCACCTGGTGCATGACCCGCAAGCCC
GGTGCCTGACGCCCGCCCCACGACCCGCAGCGCCCGACCGAAAGGAGCGCACGACCCCATGCATCGGTAC
CTTTAAGACCAATGACTTACAAGGCAGCTGTAGATCTTAGCCACTTTTTAAAAGAAAAGGGGGGACTGGA
AGGGCTAATTCACTCCCAACGAAGACAAGATCTGCTTTTTGCTTGTACTGGGTCTCTCTGGTTAGACCAG
ATCTGAGCCTGGGAGCTCTCTGGCTAACTAGGGAACCCACTGCTTAAGCCTCAATAAAGCTTGCCTTGAG
TGCTTCAAGTAGTGTGTGCCCGTCTGTTGTGTGACTCTGGTAACTAGAGATCCCTCAGACCCTTTTAGTC
AGTGTGGAAAATCTCTAGCAGTAGTAGTTCATGTCATCTTATTATTCAGTATTTATAACTTGCAAAGAAA
TGAATATCAGAGAGTGAGAGGAACTTGTTTATTGCAGCTTATAATGGTTACAAATAAAGCAATAGCATCA
CAAATTTCACAAATAAAGCATTTTTTTCACTGCATTCTAGTTGTGGTTTGTCCAAACTCATCAATGTATC
TTATCATGTCTGGCTCTAGCTATCCCGCCCCTAACTCCGCCCATCCCGCCCCTAACTCCGCCCAGTTCCG
CCCATTCTCCGCCCCATGGCTGACTAATTTTTTTTATTTATGCAGAGGCCGAGGCCGCCTCGGCCTCTGA
GCTATTCCAGAAGTAGTGAGGAGGCTTTTTTGGAGGCCTAGGGACGTACCCAATTCGCCCTATAGTGAGT
CGTATTACGCGCGCTCACTGGCCGTCGTTTTACAACGTCGTGACTGGGAAAACCCTGGCGTTACCCAACT
TAATCGCCTTGCAGCACATCCCCCTTTCGCCAGCTGGCGTAATAGCGAAGAGGCCCGCACCGATCGCCCT
TCCCAACAGTTGCGCAGCCTGAATGGCGAATGGG
[124 nt withheld, positions 2275-2398]
C
[91 nt withheld, positions 2400-2490]
A
[49 nt withheld, positions 2492-2540]
CCTTTGACGTTGGAGTCCACGTTCTTT
[37 nt withheld, positions 2568-2604]
ACCCTATCTCGGTCTATTCTTTTGATTTATAAGGGATTTTGCCGATTTCGGCCTATTGGTTAAAAAATGA
GCTGATTTAACAAAAATTTAACGCGAATTTTAACAAAATATTAACGCTTACAATTTAGGTGGCACTTTTC
GGGGAAATGTGCGCGGAACCCCTATTTGTTTATTTTTCTAAATACATTCAAATATGTATCCGCTCATGAG
ACAATAACCCTGATAAATGCTTCAATAATATTGAAAAAGGAAGAGTATGAGTATTCAACATTTCCGTGTC
GCCCTTATTCCCTTTTTTGCGGCATTTTGCCTTCCTGTTTTTGCTCACCCAGAAACGCTGGTGAAAGTAA
AAGATGCTGAAGATCAGTTGGGTGCACGAGTGGGTTACATCGAACTGGATCTCAACAGCGGTAAGATCCT
TGAGAGTTTTCGCCCCGAAGAACGTTTTCCAATGATGAGCACTTTTAAAGTTCTGCTATGTGGCGCGGTA
TTATCCCGTATTGACGCCGGGCAAGAGCAACTCGGTCGCCGCATACACTATTCTCAGAATGACTTGGTTG
AGTACTCACCAGTCACAGAAAAGCATCTTACGGATGGCATGACAGTAAGAGAATTATGCAGTGCTGCCAT
AACCATGAGTGATAACACTGCGGCCAACTTACTTCTGACAACGATCGGAGGACCGAAGGAGCTAACCGCT
TTTTTGCACAACATGGGGGATCATGTAACTCGCCTTGATCGTTGGGAACCGGAGCTGAATGAAGCCATAC
CAAACGACGAGCGTGACACCACGATGCCTGTAGCAATGGCAACAACGTTGCGCAAACTATTAACTGGCGA
ACTACTTACTCTAGCTTCCCGGCAACAATTAATAGACTGGATGGAGGCGGATAAAGTTGCAGGACCACTT
CTGCGCTCGGCCCTTCCGGCTGGCTGGTTTATTGCTGATAAATCTGGAGCCGGTGAGCGTGGGTCTCGCG
GTATCATTGCAGCACTGGGGCCAGATGGTAAGCCCTCCCGTATCGTAGTTATCTACACGACGGGGAGTCA
GGCAACTATGGATGAACGAAATAGACAGATCGCTGAGATAGGTGCCTCACTGATTAAGCATTGGTAACTG
TCAGACCAAGTTTACTCATATATACTTTAGATTGATTTAAAACTTCATTTTTAATTTAAAAGGATCTAGG
TGAAGATCCTTTTTGATAATCTCATGACCAAAATCCCTTAACGTGAGTTTTCGTTCCACTGAGCGTCAGA
CCCCGTAGAAAAGATCAAAGGATCTTCTTGAGATCCTTTTTTTCTGCGCGTAATCTGCTGCTTGCAAACA
AAAAAACCACCGCTACCAGCGGTGGTTTGTTTGCCGGATCAAGAGCTACCAACTCTTTTTCCGAAGGTAA
CTGGCTTCAGCAGAGCGCAGATACCAAATACTGTTCTTCTAGTGTAGCCGTAGTTAGGCCACCACTTCAA
GAACTCTGTAGCACCGCCTACATACCTCGCTCTGCTAATCCTGTTACCAGTGGCTGCTGCCAGTGGCGAT
AAGTCGTGTCTTACCGGGTTGGACTCAAGACGATAGTTACCGGATAAGGCGCAGCGGTCGGGCTGAACGG
GGGGTTCGTGCACACAGCCCAGCTTGGAGCGAACGACCTACACCGAACTGAGATACCTACAGCGTGAGCT
ATGAGAAAGCGCCACGCTTCCCGAAGGGAGAAAGGCGGACAGGTATCCGGTAAGCGGCAGGGTCGGAACA
GGAGAGCGCACGAGGGAGCTTCCAGGGGGAAACGCCTGGTATCTTTATAGTCCTGTCGGGTTTCGCCACC
TCTGACTTGAGCGTCGATTTTTGTGATGCTCGTCAGGGGGGCGGAGCCTATGGAAAAACGCCAGCAACGC
GGCCTTTTTACGGTTCCTGGCCTTTTGCTGGCCTTTTGCTCACATGTTCTTTCCTGCGTTATCCCCTGAT
TCTGTGGATAACCGTATTACCGCCTTTGAGTGAGCTGATACCGCTCGCCGCAGCCGAACGACCGAGCGCA
GCGAGTCAGTGAGCGAGGAAGCGGAAGAGCGCCCAATACGCAAACCGCCTCTCCCCGCGCGTTGGCCGAT
TCATTAATGCAGCTGGCACGACAGGTTTCCCGACTGGAAAGCGGGCAGTGAGCGCAACGCAATTAATGTG
AGTTAGCTCACTCATTAGGCACCCCAGGCTTTACACTTTATGCTTCCGGCTCGTATGTTGTGTGGAATTG
TGAGCGGATAACAATTTCACACAGGAAACAGCTATGACCATGATTACGCCAAGCGCGCAATTAACCCTCA
CTAAAGGGAACAAAAGCTGGAGCTGCAAGCTTAATGTAGTCTTATGCAATACTCTTGTAGTCTTGCAACA
TGGTAACGATGAGTTAGCAACATGCCTTACAAGGAGAGAAAAAGCACCGTGCATGCCGATTGGTGGAAGT
AAGGTGGTACGATCGTGCCTTATTAGGAAGGCAACAGACGGGTCTGACATGGATTGGACGAACCACTGAA
TTGCCGCATTGCAGAGATATTGTATTTAAGTGCCTAGCTCGATACATAAACGGGTCTCTCTGGTTAGACC
AGATCTGAGCCTGGGAGCTCTCTGGCTAACTAGGGAACCCACTGCTTAAGCCTCAATAAAGCTTGCCTTG
AGTGCTTCAAGTAGTGTGTGCCCGTCTGTTGTGTGACTCTGGTAACTAGAGATCCCTCAGACCCTTTTAG
TCAGTGTGGAAAATCTCTAGCAGTGGCGCCCGAACAGGGACTTGAAAGCGAAAGGGAAACCAGAGGAGCT
CTCTCGACGCAGGACTCGGCTTGCTGAAGCGCGCACGGCAAGAGGCGAGGGGCGGCGACTGGTGAGTACG
CCAAAAATTTTGACTAGCGGAGGCTAGAAGGAGAGAGATGGGTGCGAGAGCGTCAGTATTAAGCGGGGGA
GAATTAGATCGCGATGGGAAAAAATTCGGTTAAGGCCAGGGGGAAAGAAAAAATATAAATTAAAACATAT
AGTATGGGCAAGCAGGGAGCTAGAACGATTCGCAGTTAATCCTGGCCTGTTAGAAACATCAGAAGGCTGT
AGACAAATACTGGGACAGCTACAACCATCCCTTCAGACAGGATCAGAAGAACTTAGATCATTATATAATA
CAGTAGCAACCCTCTATTGTGTGCATCAAAGGATAGAGATAAAAGACACCAAGGAAGCTTTAGACAAGAT
AGAGGAAGAGCAAAACAAAAGTAAGACCACCGCACAGCAAGCGGCCGCTGATCTTCAGACCTGGAGGAGG
AGATATGAGGGACAATTGGAGAAGTGAATTATATAAATATAAAGTAGTAAAAATTGAACCATTAGGAGTA
GCACCCACCAAGGCAAAGAGAAGAGTGGTGCAGAGAGAAAAAAGAGCAGTGGGAATAGGAGCTTTGTTCC
TTGGGTTCTTGGGAGCAGCAGGAAGCACTATGGGCGCAGCGTCAATGACGCTGACGGTACAGGCCAGACA
ATTATTGTCTGGTATAGTGCAGCAGCAGAACAATTTGCTGAGGGCTATTGAGGCGCAACAGCATCTGTTG
CAACTCACAGTCTGGGGCATCAAGCAGCTCCAGGCAAGAATCCTGGCTGTGGAAAGATACCTAAAGGATC
AACAGCTCCTGGGGATTTGGGGTTGCTCTGGAAAACTCATTTGCACCACTGCTGTGCCTTGGAATGCTAG
TTGGAGTAATAAATCTCTGGAACAGATTTGGAATCACACGACCTGGATGGAGTGGGACAGAGAAATTAAC
AATTACACAAGCTTAATACACTCCTTAATTGAAGAATCGCAAAACCAGCAAGAAAAGAATGAACAAGAAT
TATTGGAATTAGATAAATGGGCAAGTTTGTGGAATTGGTTTAACATAACAAATTGGCTGTGGTATATAAA
ATTATTCATAATGATAGTAGGAGGCTTGGTAGGTTTAAGAATAGTTTTTGCTGTACTTTCTATAGTGAAT
AGAGTTAGGCAGGGATATTCACCATTATCGTTTCAGACCCACCTCCCAACCCCGAGGGGACCCGACAGGC
CCGAAGGAATAGAAGAAGAAGGTGGAGAGAGAGACAGAGACAGATCCATTCGATTAGTGAACGGATCTCG
ACGGTATCGATCACGAGACTAGCCTCGAGCGGCCGCCCCCTTCACCGAGGGCCTATTTCCCATGATTCCT
TCATATTTGCATATACGATACAAGGCTGTTAGAGAGATAATTGGAATTAATTTGACTGTAAACACAAAGA
TATTAGTACAAAATACGTGACGTAGAAAGTAATAATTTCTTGGGTAGTTTGCAGTTTTAAAATTATGTTT
TAAAATGGACTATCATATGCTTACCGTAACTTGAAAGTATTTCGATTTCTTGGCTTTATATATCTTGTGG
AAAGGACGAAACACCGGT
